Addgene plasmid #236130: EW215 PGK-ZNF35(5-8)-deImmunLink-NZF(FLP-IN)
Purpose: Plasmid encoding the ZNF35-derived portion of the ZNF35/ZNF250 zinc finger array attached by a deimmunized linker to the NZF transcriptional activation domain, under control of PGK promoter
Depositing lab: Xiaojing Gao. Depositing organization: Stanford University. Publication: Machine-guided dual-objective protein engineering for deimmunization and therapeutic functions. Wolfsberg E, Paul JS, Tycko J, Chen B, Bassik MC, Bintu L, Alizadeh AA, Gao XJ. Cell Syst. 2025 Jul 16;16(7):101299. doi: 10.1016/j.cels.2025.101299. Epub 2025 Jun 3. PubMed 40466641.
Backbone
  Vector backbone: FLP-IN
  Vector type: Mammalian Expression
  Selectable markers: Puromycin
Growth in bacteria
  Bacterial resistance: Ampicillin, 100 μg/mL
  Growth temperature: 37°C
  Growth strain: DH5alpha
  Copy number: High Copy
Gene/Insert
  Gene/Insert name: ZNF35(5-8)-deImmunLink-NZF
  Species: Synthetic
  Promoter: PGK
  Cloning method: Gibson Cloning
Terms and licenses: Academic/Nonprofit Terms; Industry Terms: Not Available to Industry
Depositor comments: See https://benchling.com/s/seq-NDkIFmFOPsGoeGH68Jdm?m=slm-ksRJm7Ij3fzz2cIDTLnSfor annotated sequence. Please visit https://doi.org/10.1101/2025.02.24.639918 for bioRxiv preprint.
How to cite: EW215 PGK-ZNF35(5-8)-deImmunLink-NZF(FLP-IN) was a gift from Xiaojing Gao (Addgene plasmid # 236130 ; http://n2t.net/addgene:236130 ; RRID:Addgene_236130)
