[The description below was written by a language model from this plasmid's Addgene catalogue record and pLannotate feature annotations shown in this document.]
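Description:
EW215 PGK-ZNF35(5-8)-deImmunLink-NZF(FLP-IN) is a 5.8 kb mammalian expression plasmid built on a Flp-In-type backbone, designed for FLP recombinase-mediated integration into a genomic FRT landing site as well as for ordinary transfection. In bacteria it is maintained by a high-copy ColE1/pUC origin and selected with ampicillin through the bla gene and its native promoter. A partial f1 origin and remnants of the lac regulatory region are also annotated.

The payload is a synthetic transcription factor driven by the mouse PGK promoter and terminated by the bGH polyadenylation signal. According to the record, it consists of the ZNF35-derived fingers (5-8) of a ZNF35/ZNF250 composite zinc finger array, joined by a deimmunized linker to the NZF activation domain. The automated annotation does not recognise the zinc finger region as such, offering only a short hit to a C. elegans protein that probably reflects generic zinc finger similarity. It does pick up three consecutive fragments matching NCOA3, ZNF473 and FOXO6, which fits a tripartite activator and suggests the origin of the NZF name.

Downstream sits an FRT site placed directly before a hygromycin resistance coding sequence with an SV40 poly(A) signal and no full promoter of its own. In this standard Flp-In arrangement, the marker is expressed only after correct recombination places it behind a promoter at the genomic site. The catalogue lists puromycin as the mammalian selectable marker, but the feature table shows HygR and no puromycin resistance gene, a discrepancy the record does not resolve. The construct comes from work on machine-guided engineering of proteins for reduced immunogenicity with retained therapeutic function, probably for testing the deimmunized linker in a synthetic activator.
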