Features (pLannotate 1.2.2; 21 found; start..end, strand, type, name):
     14..513     +  promoter       PGK promoter: mouse phosphoglycerate kinase 1 promoter
    541..624     +  CDS            mnm-2 (fragment): MNM2_CAEEL - Experimental evidence at protein level: Swiss-Prot protein existence level 1. Required in the M3 pharyngeal motor neuron to guide the growth cone of the sister M2 motor neuron during axon development. From Caenorhabditis elegans.
    877..1044    +  CDS            Ncoa3 (fragment): NCOA3_MOUSE - Also known as Aib1, Pcip, Rac3, Tram1. Experimental evidence at protein level: Swiss-Prot protein existence level 1. Nuclear receptor coactivator that directly binds nuclear receptors and stimulates the transcriptional activities in a hormone- dependent fashion. Plays a central role in creating a multisubunit coactivator complex, probably via remodeling of chromatin. Involved in the coactivation of different nuclear receptors, such as for steroids (GR and ER), retinoids (RARs and RXRs), thyroid hormone (TRs), vitamin D3 (VDR) and prostanoids (PPARs). Displays histone acetyltransf
   1060..1203    +  CDS            ZNF473 (fragment): ZN473_HUMAN - Also known as KIAA1141, ZFP100. Experimental evidence at protein level: Swiss-Prot protein existence level 1. Involved in histone 3'-end pre-mRNA processing by associating with U7 snRNP and interacting with SLBP/pre-mRNA complex. Increases histone 3'-end pre-mRNA processing but has no effect on U7 snRNP levels, when overexpressed. Required for cell cycle progression from G1 to S phases. From Homo sapiens (Human).
   1219..1353    +  CDS            FOXO6 (fragment): FOXO6_HUMAN - Experimental evidence at protein level: Swiss-Prot protein existence level 1. Transcriptional activator. From Homo sapiens (Human).
   1466..1690    +  polyA_signal   bGH poly(A) signal: bovine growth hormone polyadenylation signal
   1706..1729    +  polyA_signal   bGH poly(A) signal (fragment): bovine growth hormone polyadenylation signal
   1733..1754    +  promoter       SV40 promoter (fragment): SV40 enhancer and early promoter
   1775..2008    +  rep_origin     f1 ori (fragment) (sequence partly withheld): f1 bacteriophage origin of replication; arrow indicates direction of (+) strand synthesis
   2013..2060    +  protein_bind   FRT: FLP-mediated recombination occurs in the 8-bp core sequence TCTAGAAA (Turan and Bode, 2011). FLP recombinase from the Saccharomyces cerevisiae 2μ plasmid
   2068..3090    +  CDS            HygR: aminoglycoside phosphotransferase from E. coli; aph(4)-Ia; confers resistance to hygromycin
   3100..3225    +  CDS            ble (fragment): BLE_KLEPN - Experimental evidence at protein level: Swiss-Prot protein existence level 1. Binding protein with a strong affinity to the bleomycin family of antibiotics. Binds to CL990; an antimitotic-antibiotic compound. From Klebsiella pneumoniae.
   3220..3341    +  polyA_signal   SV40 poly(A) signal: SV40 polyadenylation signal
   3414..3430    -  protein_bind   lac operator: The lac repressor binds to the lac operator to inhibit transcription in E. coli. This inhibition can be relieved by adding lactose or isopropyl-β-D-thiogalactopyranoside (IPTG). lac repressor encoded by lacI
   3438..3468    -  promoter       lac promoter: promoter for the E. coli lac operon
   3483..3504    -  protein_bind   CAP binding site: CAP binding activates transcription in the presence of cAMP. E. coli catabolite activator protein
   3517..3609    -  CDS            lacI (fragment): lac repressor; lacI; The lac repressor binds to the lac operator to inhibit transcription in E. coli. This inhibition can be relieved by adding lactose or isopropyl-β-D-thiogalactopyranoside (IPTG).
   3792..4380    -  rep_origin     ori: high-copy-number ColE1/pMB1/pBR322/pUC origin of replication
   4551..5411    -  CDS            AmpR: β-lactamase; bla; confers resistance to ampicillin, carbenicillin, and related antibiotics
   5412..5516    -  promoter       AmpR promoter: bla
   5575..5627    -  misc_feature   bom (fragment): basis of mobility region from pBR322
>Addgene plasmid #236130 | EW215 PGK-ZNF35(5-8)-deImmunLink-NZF(FLP-IN) | addgene full sequence | sequence record 468462 | Addgene NGS Result
TACGCGTTCTACCGGGTAGGGGAGGCGCTTTTCCCAAGGCAGTCTGGAGCATGCGCTTTAGCAGCCCCGC
TGGGCACTTGGCGCTACACAAGTGGCCTCTGGCCTCGCACACATTCCACATCCACCGGTAGGCGCCAACC
GGCTCCGTTCTTTGGTGGCCCCTTCGCGCCACCTTCTACTCCTCCCCTAGTCAGGAAGTTCCCCCCCGCC
CCGCAGCTCGCGTCGTGCAGGACGTGACAAATGGAAGTAGCACGTCTCATTAGTCTCGTGCAGATGGACA
GCACCGCTGAGCAATGGAAGCGGGTAGGCCTTTGGGGCAGCGGCCAATAGCAGCTTTGCTCCTTCGCTTT
CTGGGCTCAGAGGCTGGGAAGGGGTGGGTCCGGGGGCGGGCTCAGGGGCGGGCTCAGGGGCGGGGCGGGC
GCCCGAAGGTCCTCCGGAGGCCCGGCATTCTGCACGCTTCAAAAGCGCACGTCTGCCGCGCTGTTCTCCT
CTTCCTCATCTCCGGGCCTTTCGACCTGCAGCCCAAGCTTCGCCACCATGTACGAGTGTAATGAGTGCGG
TAAGACCTTCACACGATCTTCTAACCTTATTGTGCATCAACGAATCCATACAGGCGAGAAGCCCTTTGCC
TGCAATGACTGTGGGAAGGCTTTTACTCAGAGTGCCAACTTGATCGTGCATCAGAGAAGCCATACGGGTG
AGAAGCCCTATGAATGCAAGGAATGCGGAAAGGCCTTCTCCTGCTTCAGCCACCTCATTGTACACCAGCG
CATACACACGGCTGAGAAGCCATACGATTGCTCTGAATGTGGAAAGGCCTTTAGTCAGCTGTCTTGCTTG
ATTGTGCATCAGAGAATTCACGCTGCTGCATGGGAGCTAGGAATGTCTGGCGGATCTGAGGGCCAGAGCG
ACGAGAGAGCCCTGCTGGACCAGCTGCACACCCTGCTGAGCAACACCGACGCCACCGGCCTGGAGGAGAT
CGACAGAGCCCTGGGCATCCCCGAGCTGGTGAACCAGGGCCAGGCCCTGGAGCCCAAGCAGGACGGAGGC
TGGGGATCTATGGCCGAGGAATTCGTGACCCTGAAGGACGTGGGCATGGACTTCACCCTGGGCGACTGGG
AGCAGCTGGGCCTGGAGCAGGGCGACACCTTCTGGGACACCGCCCTGGACAACTGCCAGGACCTGTTCCT
GCTGGACCCCCCCGGCGGAGGAGACGGCCTTGGTTTGGGACACGAGAAGTTCCCCAGCGACCTGGACCTG
GACATGTTCAACGGCAGCCTGGAGTGCGACATGGAGAGCATCATCAGAAGCGAGCTGATGGACGCCGACG
GCCTGGACTTCAACTTCGACAGCTAGGCCGCTCGAGGAGGGCCCGAACAAAAACTCATCTCAGAAGAGGA
TCTGAATAGCGCCGTCGACCATCATCATAATCATCATTGAGTTTAAACCCGCTGATCAGCCTCGACTGTG
CCTTCTAGTTGCCAGCCATCTGTTGTTTGCCCCTCCCCCGTGCCTTCCTTGACCCTGGAAGGTGCCACTC
CCACTGTCCTTTCCTAATAAAATGAGGAAATTGCATCGCATTGTCTGAGTAGGTGTCATTCTATTCTGGG
GGGTGGGGTGGGGCAGGACAGCAAGGGGGAGGATTGGGAAGACAATAGCAGGCATGCTGGGGATGCGGTG
GGCTCTATGGAGATCTATCGATGTTCTGGGGATGCGGTGGGCTCTATGGCTTCTGAGGCGGAAAGAACCA
GCTGGGGCTCTAGGGGGTATCCCC
[124 nt withheld, positions 1775-1898]
C
[91 nt withheld, positions 1900-1990]
AGGGTGATGGTTCACGTACCTAGAAGTTCCTATTCCGAAGTTCCTATTCTCTAGAAAGTATAGGAACTTC
CTTGGCCAAAAAGCCTGAACTCACCGCGACGTCTGTCGAGAAGTTTCTGATCGAAAAGTTCGACAGCGTC
TCCGACCTGATGCAGCTCTCGGAGGGCGAAGAATCTCGTGCTTTCAGCTTCGATGTAGGAGGGCGTGGAT
ATGTCCTGCGGGTAAATAGCTGCGCCGATGGTTTCTACAAAGATCGTTATGTTTATCGGCACTTTGCATC
GGCCGCGCTCCCGATTCCGGAAGTGCTTGACATTGGGGAATTCAGCGAGAGCCTGACCTATTGCATCTCC
CGCCGTGCACAGGGTGTCACGTTGCAAGACCTGCCTGAAACCGAACTGCCCGCTGTTCTGCAGCCGGTCG
CGGAGGCCATGGATGCGATCGCTGCGGCCGATCTTAGCCAGACGAGCGGGTTCGGCCCATTCGGACCGCA
AGGAATCGGTCAATACACTACATGGCGTGATTTCATATGCGCGATTGCTGATCCCCATGTGTATCACTGG
CAAACTGTGATGGACGACACCGTCAGTGCGTCCGTCGCGCAGGCTCTCGATGAGCTGATGCTTTGGGCCG
AGGACTGCCCCGAAGTCCGGCACCTCGTGCACGCGGATTTCGGCTCCAACAATGTCCTGACGGACAATGG
CCGCATAACAGCGGTCATTGACTGGAGCGAGGCGATGTTCGGGGATTCCCAATACGAGGTCGCCAACATC
TTCTTCTGGAGGCCGTGGTTGGCTTGTATGGAGCAGCAGACGCGCTACTTCGAGCGGAGGCATCCGGAGC
TTGCAGGATCGCCGCGGCTCCGGGCGTATATGCTCCGCATTGGTCTTGACCAACTCTATCAGAGCTTGGT
TGACGGCAATTTCGATGATGCAGCTTGGGCGCAGGGTCGATGCGACGCAATCGTCCGATCCGGAGCCGGG
ACTGTCGGGCGTACACAAATCGCCCGCAGAAGCGCGGCCGTCTGGACCGATGGCTGTGTAGAAGTACTCG
CCGATAGTGGAAACCGACGCCCCAGCACTCGTCCGAGGGCAAAGGAATAGCACGTACTACGAGATTTCGA
TTCCACCGCCGCCTTCTATGAAAGGTTGGGCTTCGGAATCGTTTTCCGGGACGCCGGCTGGATGATCCTC
CAGCGCGGGGATCTCATGCTGGAGTTCTTCGCCCACCCCAACTTGTTTATTGCAGCTTATAATGGTTACA
AATAAAGCAATAGCATCACAAATTTCACAAATAAAGCATTTTTTTCACTGCATTCTAGTTGTGGTTTGTC
CAAACTCATCAATGTATCTTATCATGTCTGTATACCGTCGACCTCTAGCTAGAGCTTGGCGTAATCATGG
TCATAGCTGTTTCCTGTGTGAAATTGTTATCCGCTCACAATTCCACACAACATACGAGCCGGAAGCATAA
AGTGTAAAGCCTGGGGTGCCTAATGAGTGAGCTAACTCACATTAATTGCGTTGCGCTCACTGCCCGCTTT
CCAGTCGGGAAACCTGTCGTGCCAGCTGCATTAATGAATCGGCCAACGCGCGGGGAGAGGCGGTTTGCGT
ATTGGGCGCTCTTCCGCTTCCTCGCTCACTGACTCGCTGCGCTCGGTCGTTCGGCTGCGGCGAGCGGTAT
CAGCTCACTCAAAGGCGGTAATACGGTTATCCACAGAATCAGGGGATAACGCAGGAAAGAACATGTGAGC
AAAAGGCCAGCAAAAGGCCAGGAACCGTAAAAAGGCCGCGTTGCTGGCGTTTTTCCATAGGCTCCGCCCC
CCTGACGAGCATCACAAAAATCGACGCTCAAGTCAGAGGTGGCGAAACCCGACAGGACTATAAAGATACC
AGGCGTTTCCCCCTGGAAGCTCCCTCGTGCGCTCTCCTGTTCCGACCCTGCCGCTTACCGGATACCTGTC
CGCCTTTCTCCCTTCGGGAAGCGTGGCGCTTTCTCATAGCTCACGCTGTAGGTATCTCAGTTCGGTGTAG
GTCGTTCGCTCCAAGCTGGGCTGTGTGCACGAACCCCCCGTTCAGCCCGACCGCTGCGCCTTATCCGGTA
ACTATCGTCTTGAGTCCAACCCGGTAAGACACGACTTATCGCCACTGGCAGCAGCCACTGGTAACAGGAT
TAGCAGAGCGAGGTATGTAGGCGGTGCTACAGAGTTCTTGAAGTGGTGGCCTAACTACGGCTACACTAGA
AGAACAGTATTTGGTATCTGCGCTCTGCTGAAGCCAGTTACCTTCGGAAAAAGAGTTGGTAGCTCTTGAT
CCGGCAAACAAACCACCGCTGGTAGCGGTGGTTTTTTTGTTTGCAAGCAGCAGATTACGCGCAGAAAAAA
AGGATCTCAAGAAGATCCTTTGATCTTTTCTACGGGGTCTGACGCTCAGTGGAACGAAAACTCACGTTAA
GGGATTTTGGTCATGAGATTATCAAAAAGGATCTTCACCTAGATCCTTTTAAATTAAAAATGAAGTTTTA
AATCAATCTAAAGTATATATGAGTAAACTTGGTCTGACAGTTACCAATGCTTAATCAGTGAGGCACCTAT
CTCAGCGATCTGTCTATTTCGTTCATCCATAGTTGCCTGACTCCCCGTCGTGTAGATAACTACGATACGG
GAGGGCTTACCATCTGGCCCCAGTGCTGCAATGATACCGCGAGACCCACGCTCACCGGCTCCAGATTTAT
CAGCAATAAACCAGCCAGCCGGAAGGGCCGAGCGCAGAAGTGGTCCTGCAACTTTATCCGCCTCCATCCA
GTCTATTAATTGTTGCCGGGAAGCTAGAGTAAGTAGTTCGCCAGTTAATAGTTTGCGCAACGTTGTTGCC
ATTGCTACAGGCATCGTGGTGTCACGCTCGTCGTTTGGTATGGCTTCATTCAGCTCCGGTTCCCAACGAT
CAAGGCGAGTTACATGATCCCCCATGTTGTGCAAAAAAGCGGTTAGCTCCTTCGGTCCTCCGATCGTTGT
CAGAAGTAAGTTGGCCGCAGTGTTATCACTCATGGTTATGGCAGCACTGCATAATTCTCTTACTGTCATG
CCATCCGTAAGATGCTTTTCTGTGACTGGTGAGTACTCAACCAAGTCATTCTGAGAATAGTGTATGCGGC
GACCGAGTTGCTCTTGCCCGGCGTCAATACGGGATAATACCGCGCCACATAGCAGAACTTTAAAAGTGCT
CATCATTGGAAAACGTTCTTCGGGGCGAAAACTCTCAAGGATCTTACCGCTGTTGAGATCCAGTTCGATG
TAACCCACTCGTGCACCCAACTGATCTTCAGCATCTTTTACTTTCACCAGCGTTTCTGGGTGAGCAAAAA
CAGGAAGGCAAAATGCCGCAAAAAAGGGAATAAGGGCGACACGGAAATGTTGAATACTCATACTCTTCCT
TTTTCAATATTATTGAAGCATTTATCAGGGTTATTGTCTCATGAGCGGATACATATTTGAATGTATTTAG
AAAAATAAACAAATAGGGGTTCCGCGCACATTTCCCCGAAAAGTGCCACCTGACGTCGACGGATCGGGAG
ATCTCCCGATCCCCTATGGTGCACTCTCAGTACAATCTGCTCTGATGCCGCATAGTTAAGCCAGTATCTG
CTCCCTGCTTGTGTGTTGGAGGTCGCTGAGTAGTGCGCGAGCAAAATTTAAGCTACAACAAGGCAAGGCT
TGACCGACAATTGCATGAAGAATCTGCTTAGGGTTAGGCGTTTTGCGCTGCTTCGTACGGGCCAGATA
